Addgene plasmid #41364: TAL3190
Depositing lab: Keith Joung. Publication: Targeted gene disruption in somatic zebrafish cells using engineered TALENs. Sander JD, Cade L, Khayter C, Reyon D, Peterson RT, Joung JK, Yeh JR. Nat Biotechnol. 2011 Aug 5;29(8):697-8. doi: 10.1038/nbt.1934. PubMed 21822241.
Backbone
  Vector backbone: JDS71
  Backbone manufacturer: Addgene plasmid #32287
  Backbone size w/o insert (bp): 6447
  Vector type: Mammalian Expression ; T7
Growth in bacteria
  Bacterial resistance: Ampicillin, 100 μg/mL
  Growth temperature: 37°C
  Growth strain: XL1 Blue
  Copy number: High Copy
Gene/Insert
  Gene/Insert name: ZebrafishCommunity-tes-Left (alt name: tes)
  Species: D. rerio (zebrafish)
  Insert size (bp): 1640
  Entrez Gene: tes (a.k.a. zgc:92091)
  Promoter: CMV
  Tag / fusion protein: 3X Flag (N terminal on backbone); WT FOKI (C terminal on backbone)
  Cloning method: Restriction Enzyme; 5′ cloning site N/A (destroyed during cloning); 3′ cloning site N/A (destroyed during cloning)
  Sequencing primers: 5′ CMV-F; 3′ BGH-rev
Terms and licenses: Academic/Nonprofit Terms; Industry Terms: Not Available to Industry
Depositor comments: Target binding site: TTGAGGACCATGACGTGC It is strongly recommended that users perform a diagnostic digest to verify this plasmid prior to use. For example, a double digest of the plasmid with BamHI and KpnI should result in two bands at 2.3kb and 5.8kb.
How to cite: TAL3190 was a gift from Keith Joung (Addgene plasmid # 41364 ; http://n2t.net/addgene:41364 ; RRID:Addgene_41364)
