[The description below was written by a language model from this plasmid's Addgene catalogue record.]
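Description:
TAL3190 is a TALEN expression plasmid built in the JDS71 backbone, a mammalian expression vector that also carries a T7 promoter. It encodes the "left" half of a TALE nuclease pair directed against the zebrafish (Danio rerio) tes gene. The plasmid is maintained in E. coli at high copy number under ampicillin selection. The record does not list the origin of replication or other backbone features in detail, and no feature table is provided.

The insert of about 1.6 kb is an engineered array of TAL effector repeats, designed to recognise a specific 18-nucleotide site in tes rather than being a copy of the gene itself. It was cloned by restriction enzyme assembly into the 6.4 kb backbone, and the cloning sites were destroyed in the process. The backbone supplies the flanking parts of the fusion protein: an N-terminal 3X Flag epitope tag for detection and a C-terminal wild-type FokI nuclease domain. Expression in transfected cells is driven by the CMV promoter. The T7 designation indicates that the coding sequence can also be transcribed in vitro, the usual way of making mRNA for injection into zebrafish embryos. The use of a BGH reverse sequencing primer suggests a BGH polyadenylation region downstream of the insert.

Because FokI cleaves DNA only as a dimer, this construct is meant to be used with a matching "right" TALEN that binds the opposite strand nearby. Together they introduce a double-strand break whose error-prone repair produces indel mutations. The plasmid belongs to a community set of zebrafish TALENs and is used for targeted disruption of tes in zebrafish.
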