>Addgene plasmid #41364 | TAL3190 | depositor partial sequence | sequence record 55003 | TAL3190 sequence 2430 bps
TCTAGAGCTAGCACCATGGACTACAAAGACCATGACGGTGATTATAAAGATCATGACATCGATTACAAGG
ATGACGATGACAAGATGGCCCCCAAGAAGAAGAGGAAGGTGGGCATTCACCGCGGGGTACCTATGGTGGA
CTTGAGGACACTCGGTTATTCGCAACAGCAACAGGAGAAAATCAAGCCTAAGGTCAGGAGCACCGTCGCG
CAACACCACGAGGCGCTTGTGGGGCATGGCTTCACTCATGCGCATATTGTCGCGCTTTCACAGCACCCTG
CGGCGCTTGGGACGGTGGCTGTCAAATACCAAGATATGATTGCGGCCCTGCCCGAAGCCACGCACGAGGC
AATTGTAGGGGTCGGTAAACAGTGGTCGGGAGCGCGAGCACTTGAGGCGCTGCTGACTGTGGCGGGTGAG
CTTAGGGGGCCTCCGCTCCAGCTCGACACCGGGCAGCTGCTGAAGATCGCGAAGAGAGGGGGAGTAACAG
CGGTAGAGGCAGTGCACGCCTGGCGCAATGCGCTCACCGGGGCCCCCTTGAACCTGACCCCAGACCAGGT
AGTCGCAATCGCGTCAAACGGAGGGGGAAAGCAAGCCCTGGAAACCGTGCAAAGGTTGTTGCCGGTCCTT
TGTCAAGACCACGGCCTTACACCGGAGCAAGTCGTGGCCATTGCAAATAATAACGGTGGCAAACAGGCTC
TTGAGACGGTTCAGAGACTTCTCCCAGTTCTCTGTCAAGCCCACGGGCTGACTCCCGATCAAGTTGTAGC
GATTGCGTCGAACATTGGAGGGAAACAAGCATTGGAGACTGTCCAACGGCTCCTTCCCGTGTTGTGTCAA
GCCCACGGTTTGACGCCTGCACAAGTGGTCGCCATCGCCAACAACAACGGCGGTAAGCAGGCGCTGGAAA
CAGTACAGCGCCTGCTGCCTGTACTGTGCCAGGATCATGGACTGACCCCAGACCAGGTAGTCGCAATCGC
GAACAATAATGGGGGAAAGCAAGCCCTGGAAACCGTGCAAAGGTTGTTGCCGGTCCTTTGTCAAGACCAC
GGCCTTACACCGGAGCAAGTCGTGGCCATTGCAAGCAACATCGGTGGCAAACAGGCTCTTGAGACGGTTC
AGAGACTTCTCCCAGTTCTCTGTCAAGCCCACGGGCTGACTCCCGATCAAGTTGTAGCGATTGCGTCGCA
TGACGGAGGGAAACAAGCATTGGAGACTGTCCAACGGCTCCTTCCCGTGTTGTGTCAAGCCCACGGTTTG
ACGCCTGCACAAGTGGTCGCCATCGCCAGCCATGATGGCGGTAAGCAGGCGCTGGAAACAGTACAGCGCC
TGCTGCCTGTACTGTGCCAGGATCATGGACTGACCCCAGACCAGGTAGTCGCAATCGCGTCGAACATTGG
GGGAAAGCAAGCCCTGGAAACCGTGCAAAGGTTGTTGCCGGTCCTTTGTCAAGACCACGGCCTTACACCG
GAGCAAGTCGTGGCCATTGCAAGCAATGGGGGTGGCAAACAGGCTCTTGAGACGGTTCAGAGACTTCTCC
CAGTTCTCTGTCAAGCCCACGGGCTGACTCCCGATCAAGTTGTAGCGATTGCGAATAACAATGGAGGGAA
ACAAGCATTGGAGACTGTCCAACGGCTCCTTCCCGTGTTGTGTCAAGCCCACGGTTTGACGCCTGCACAA
GTGGTCGCCATCGCCTCCAATATTGGCGGTAAGCAGGCGCTGGAAACAGTACAGCGCCTGCTGCCTGTAC
TGTGCCAGGATCATGGACTGACCCCAGACCAGGTAGTCGCAATCGCGTCACATGACGGGGGAAAGCAAGC
CCTGGAAACCGTGCAAAGGTTGTTGCCGGTCCTTTGTCAAGACCACGGCCTTACACCGGAGCAAGTCGTG
GCCATTGCAAATAATAACGGTGGCAAACAGGCTCTTGAGACGGTTCAGAGACTTCTCCCAGTTCTCTGTC
AAGCCCACGGGCTGACTCCCGATCAAGTTGTAGCGATTGCGTCCAACGGTGGAGGGAAACAAGCATTGGA
GACTGTCCAACGGCTCCTTCCCGTGTTGTGTCAAGCCCACGGTTTGACGCCTGCACAAGTGGTCGCCATC
GCCAACAACAACGGCGGTAAGCAGGCGCTGGAAACAGTACAGCGCCTGCTGCCTGTACTGTGCCAGGATC
ATGGACTGACACCCGAACAGGTGGTCGCCATTGCTTCCCACGACGGAGGACGGCCAGCCTTGGAGTCCAT
CGTAGCCCAATTGTCCAGGCCCGATCCCGCGTTGGCTGCGTTAACGAATGACCATCTGGTGGCGTTGGCA
TGTCTTGGTGGACGACCCGCGCTCGATGCAGTCAAAAAGGGTCTGCCTCATGCTCCCGCATTGATCAAAA
GAACCAACCGGCGGATTCCCGAGAGAACTTCCCATCGAGTCGCGGGATCC
