>Addgene plasmid #41364 | TAL3190 | addgene partial sequence | sequence record 56356 | JDS-TALEN-F 5'-TAGGGGTCGGTAAACAGTGG-3'
GCGCTGCTGACTGTGGCGGGTGAGCTTAGGGGGCCTCCGCTCCAGCTCGACACCGGGCAGCTGCTGAAGA
TCGCGAAGAGAGGGGGAGTAACAGCGGTAGAGGCAGTGCACGCCTGGCGCAATGCGCTCACCGGGGCCCC
CTTGAACCTGACCCCAGACCAGGTAGTCGCAATCGCGTCAAACGGAGGGGGAAAGCAAGCCCTGGAAACC
GTGCAAAGGTTGTTGCCGGTCCTTTGTCAAGACCACGGCCTTACACCGGAGCAAGTCGTGGCCATTGCAA
ATAATAACGGTGGCAAACAGGCTCTTGAGACGGTTCAGAGACTTCTCCCAGTTCTCTGTCAAGCCCACGG
GCTGACTCCCGATCAAGTTGTAGCGATTGCGTCGAACATTGGAGGGAAACAAGCATTGGAGACTGTCCAA
CGGCTCCTTCCCGTGTTGTGTCAAGCCCACGGTTTGACGCCTGCACAAGTGGTCGCCATCGCCAACAACA
ACGGCGGTAAGCAGGCGCTGGAAACAGTACAGCGCCTGCTGCCTGTACTGTGCCAGGATCATGGACTGAC
CCCAGACCAGGTAGTCGCAATCGCGAACAATAATGGGGGAAAGCAAGCCCTGGAAACCGTGCAAAGGTTG
TTGCCGGTCCTTTGTCAAGACCACGGCCTTACACCGGAGCAAGTCGTGGCCATTGCAAGCAACATCGGTG
GCAAACAGGCTCTTGAGACGGTTCAGAGACTTCTCCCAGTTCTCTGTCAAGCCCACGGGCTGACTCCCGA
TCAAGTTGTAGCGATTGCGTCGCATGACGGAGGGAAACAAGCATTGGAGACTGTCCAACGGCTCCTTCCC
GTGTTGTGTCAAGCCCACGGTTTGACGCCTGCACAAGTGGTCGCCATCGC
